>Addgene plasmid #61101 | PEG-Actinin-C-sstFRET | depositor full sequence | sequence record 99104 | PEG-Actinin-C-sstFRET
TAGTTATTAATAGTAATCAATTACGGGGTCATTAGTTCATAGCCCATATATGGAGTTCCGCGTTACATAA
CTTACGGTAAATGGCCCGCCTGGCTGACCGCCCAACGACCCCCGCCCATTGACGTCAATAATGACGTATG
TTCCCATAGTAACGCCAATAGGGACTTTCCATTGACGTCAATGGGTGGAGTATTTACGGTAAACTGCCCA
CTTGGCAGTACATCAAGTGTATCATATGCCAAGTACGCCCCCTATTGACGTCAATGACGGTAAATGGCCC
GCCTGGCATTATGCCCAGTACATGACCTTATGGGACTTTCCTACTTGGCAGTACATCTACGTATTAGTCA
TCGCTATTACCATGGTGATGCGGTTTTGGCAGTACATCAATGGGCGTGGATAGCGGTTTGACTCACGGGG
ATTTCCAAGTCTCCACCCCATTGACGTCAATGGGAGTTTGTTTTGGCACCAAAATCAACGGGACTTTCCA
AAATGTCGTAACAACTCCGCCCCATTGACGCAAATGGGCGGTAGGCGTGTACGGTGGGAGGTCTATATAA
GCAGAGCTGGTTTAGTGAACCGTCAGATCCGCTAGCATGGACCATTATGATTCTCAGCAAACCAACGATT
ACATGCAGCCAGAAGAGGACTGGGACCGGGACCTGCTCCTGGACCCGGCCTGGGAGAAGCAGCAGAGAAA
GACATTCACGGCATGGTGTAACTCCCACCTCCGGAAGGCGGGGACACAGATCGAGAACATCGAAGAGGAC
TTCCGGGATGGCCTGAAGCTCATGCTGCTGCTGGAGGTCATCTCAGGTGAACGCTTGGCCAAGCCAGAGC
GAGGCAAGATGAGAGTGCACAAGATCTCCAACGTCAACAAGGCCCTGGATTTCATAGCCAGCAAAGGCGT
CAAACTGGTGTCCATCGGAGCCGAAGAAATCGTGGATGGGAATGTGAAGATGACCCTGGGCATGATCTGG
ACCATCATCCTGCGCTTTGCCATCCAGGACATCTCCGTGGAAGAGACTTCAGCCAAGGAAGGGCTGCTCC
TGTGGTGTCAGAGAAAGACAGCCCCTTACAAAAATGTCAACATCCAGAACTTCCACATAAGCTGGAAGGA
TGGCCTCGGCTTCTGTGCTTTGATCCACCGACACCGGCCCGAGCTGATTGACTACGGGAAGCTGCGGAAG
GATGATCCACTCACAAATCTGAATACGGCTTTTGACGTGGCAGAGAAGTACCTGGACATCCCCAAGATGC
TGGATGCCGAAGACATCGTTGGAACTGCCCGACCGGATGAGAAAGCCATCATGACTTACGTGTCTAGCTT
CTACCACGCCTTCTCTGGAGCCCAGAAGGCGGAGACAGCAGCCAATCGCATCTGCAAGGTGTTGGCCGTC
AACCAGGAGAACGAGCAGCTTATGGAAGACTACGAGAAGCTGGCCAGTGATCTGTTGGAGTGGATCCGCC
GCACAATCCCGTGGCTGGAGAACCGGGTGCCCGAGAACACCATGCATGCCATGCAACAGAAGCTGGAGGA
CTTCCGGGACTACCGGCGCCTGCACAAGCCGCCCAAGGTGCAGGAGAAGTGCCAGCTGGAGATCAACTTC
AACACGCTGCAGACCAAGCTGCGGCTCAGCAACCGGCCTGCCTTCATGCCCTCTGAGGGCAGGATGGTCT
CGGACATCAACAATGCCTGGGGCTGCCTGGAGCAGGTGGAGAAGGGCTATGAGGAGTGGTTGCTGAATGA
GATCCGGAGGCTGGAGCGACTGGACCACCTGGCAGAGAAGTTCCGGCAGAAGGCCTCCATCCACGAGGCC
TGGACTGACGGCAAAGAGGCCATGCTGCGACAGAAGGACTATGAGACCGCCACCCTCTCGGAGATCAAGG
CCCTGCTCAAGAAGCATGAGGCCTTCGAGAGTGACCTGGCTGCCCACCAGGACCGTGTGGAGCAGATTGC
CGCCATCGCACAGGAGCTCAATGAGCTGGACTATTATGACTCACCCAGTGTCAACGCCCGTTGCCAAAAG
ATCTGTGACCAGTGGGACAATCTGGGGGCCCTAACTCAGAAGCGAAGGGAAGCTCTGGAGCGGACCGAGA
AACTGCTGGAGACCATTGACCAGCTGTACTTGGAGTATGCCAAGCGGGCTGCACCCTTCAACAACTGGAT
GGAGGGGGCCATGGAGGACCTGCAGGACACCTTCATTGTGCACACCATTGAGGAGATCCAGGGACTGACC
ACAGCCCATGAGCAGTTCAAGGCCACCCTCCCTGATGCCGACAAGGAGCGCCTGGCCATCCTGGGCATCC
ACAATGAGGTGTCCAAGATTGTCCAGACCTACCACGTCAATATGGCGGGCACCAACCCCTACACAACCAT
CACGCCTCAGGAGATCAATGGCAAATGGGACCACGTGCGGCAGCTGGTGCCTCGGAGGGACCAAGCTCTG
ACGGAGGAGCATGCCCGACAGCAGCACAATGAGAGGCTACGCAAGCAGTTTGGAGCCCAGGCCAATGTCA
TCGGGCCCTGGATCCAGACCAAGATGGAGGAGATCGGGAGGATCTCCATTGAGATGCATGGGACCCTGGA
GGACCAGCTCAGCCACCTGCGGCAGTATGAGAAGAGCATCGTCAACTACAAGCCAAAGATTGATCAGCTG
GAGGGCGACCACCAGCTCATCCAGGAGGCGCTCATCTTCGACAACAAGCACACCAACTACACCATGGAGC
ACATCCGTGTGGGCTGGGAGCAGCTGCTCACCACCATCGCCAGGACCATCAATGAGGTAGAGAACCAGAT
CCTGACCCGGGATGCCAAGGGCATCAGCCAGGAGCAGATGAATGAGTTCCGGGCCTCCTTCAACCACTTT
GACCGGGATCACTCCGGCACACTGGGTCCCGAGGAGTTCAAAGCCTGCCTCATCAGCTTGGGTTATGATA
TTGGCAACGACCCCCAGGGAGAAGCAGAATTTGCCCGCATCATGAGCATTGTGGACCCCAACCGCCTGGG
GGTAGTGACATTCCAGGCCTTCATTGACTTCATGTCCCGCGAGACAGCCGACACAGATACAGCAGACCAA
GTCATGGCTTCCTTCAAGATCCTGGCTGGGGACAAGAACTACATTACCATGGACGAGCTGCGCCGCGAGC
TGCCACCCGACCAGGCTGAGTACTGCATCGCGCGGATGGCCCCCTACACCGGCCCCGACTCCGTGCCAGG
TGCTCTGGACTACATGTCCTTCTCCACGGCGCTGTACGGCGAGAGTGACCTCACCGGTGCCACCATGGTG
AGCAAGGGCGAGGAGCTGTTCACCGGGGTGGTGCCCATCCTGGTCGAGCTGGACGGCGACGTAAACGGCC
ACAAGTTCAGCGTGTCCGGCGAGGGCGAGGGCGATGCCACCTACGGCAAGCTGACCCTGAAGCTGATCTG
CACCACCGGCAAGCTGCCCGTGCCCTGGCCCACCCTCGTGACCACCCTGGGCTACGGCCTGCAGTGCTTC
GCCCGCTACCCCGACCACATGAAGCAGCACGACTTCTTCAAGTCCGCCATGCCCGAAGGCTACGTCCAGG
AGCGCACCATCTTCTTCAAGGACGACGGCAACTACAAGACCCGCGCCGAGGTGAAGTTCGAGGGCGACAC
CCTGGTGAACCGCATCGAGCTGAAGGGCATCGACTTCAAGGAGGACGGCAACATCCTGGGGCACAAGCTG
GAGTACAACTACAACAGCCACAACGTCTATATCACCGCCGACAAGCAGAAGAACGGCATCAAGGCCAACT
TCAAGATCCGCCACAACATCGAGGACGGCGGCGTGCAGCTCGCCGACCACTACCAGCAGAACACCCCCAT
CGGCGACGGCCCCGTGCTGCTGCCCGACAACCACTACCTGAGCTACCAGTCCAAACTGAGCAAAGACCCC
AACGAGAAGCGCGATCACATGGTCCTGCTGGAGTTCGTGACCGCCGCCGGGATCACTCTCGGCATGGACG
AGCTGTACAAGTCCGGACTCAGATCTGGAGGCTTCCACAGAGATGCTGATGAAACCAAAGAATGGATTGA
AGAGAAGAATCAAGCTCTAAACACAGACAATTATGGACATGATCTCGCCAGTGTCCAGGCCCTGCAACGC
AAGCATGAGGGCTTCGAGAGGGACCTTGCGGCTCTCGGTGACAAGGTAAACTCCCTTGGTGAAACAGCAG
AGCGCCTGATCCAGTCCCATCCCGAGTCAGCAGAAGACCTGCAGGAAAAGTGCACAGAGTTAAACCAGGC
CTGGAGCAGCCTGGGGAAACGTGCAGATCAGCGCAAGGCAAAGGGAGGCGTGAATTCCATGGTGAGCAAG
GGCGAGGAGCTGTTCACCGGGGTGGTGCCCATCCTGGTCGAGCTGGACGGCGACGTAAACGGCCACAAGT
TCAGCGTGTCCGGCGAGGGCGAGGGCGATGCCACCTACGGCAAGCTGACCCTGAAGTTCATCTGCACCAC
CGGCAAGCTGCCCGTGCCCTGGCCCACCCTCGTGACCACCCTGACCTGGGGCGTGCAGTGCTTCGCCCGC
TACCCCGACCACATGAAGCAGCACGACTTCTTCAAGTCCGCCATGCCCGAAGGCTACGTCCAGGAGCGCA
CCATCTTCTTCAAGGACGACGGCAACTACAAGACCCGCGCCGAGGTGAAGTTCGAGGGCGACACCCTGGT
GAACCGCATCGAGCTGAAGGGCATCGACTTCAAGGAGGACGGCAACATCCTGGGGCACAAGCTGGAGTAC
AACGCCATCAGCGACAACGTCTATATCACCGCCGACAAGCAGAAGAACGGCATCAAGGCCAACTTCAAGA
TCCGCCACAACATCGAGGACGGCAGCGTGCAGCTCGCCGACCACTACCAGCAGAACACCCCCATCGGCGA
CGGCCCCGTGCTGCTGCCCGACAACCACTACCTGAGCACCCAGTCCAAGCTGAGCAAAGACCCCAACGAG
AAGCGCGATCACATGGTCCTGCTGGAGTTCGTGACCGCCGCCGGGATCACTCTCGGCATGGACGAGCTGT
ACAAGAAGAGGGCCCGGGATCCAAGCGGCCGCTAAGGTACCGCGGGCCCGGGATCCACCGGATCTAGATA
ACTGATCATAATCAGCCATACCACATTTGTAGAGGTTTTACTTGCTTTAAAAAACCTCCCACACCTCCCC
CTGAACCTGAAACATAAAATGAATGCAATTGTTGTTGTTAACTTGTTTATTGCAGCTTATAATGGTTACA
AATAAAGCAATAGCATCACAAATTTCACAAATAAAGCATTTTTTTCACTGCATTCTAGTTGTGGTTTGTC
CAAACTCATCAATGTATCTTAACGCGTAAATTGTAAGCGTTAATATTTTGTTAAAATTCGCGTTAAATTT
TTGTTAAATCAGCTCATTTTTTAACCAATAGGCCGAAATCGGCAAAATCCCTTATAAATCAAAAGAATAG
ACCGAGATAGGGT
[37 nt withheld, positions 5474-5510]
AAAGAACGTGGACTCCAACGTCAAAGG
[49 nt withheld, positions 5538-5586]
T
[91 nt withheld, positions 5588-5678]
G
[124 nt withheld, positions 5680-5803]
CAGGTGGCACTTTTCGGGGAAATGTGCGCGGAACCCCTATTTGTTTATTTTTCTAAATACATTCAAATAT
GTATCCGCTCATGAGACAATAACCCTGATAAATGCTTCAATAATATTGAAAAAGGAAGAGTCCTGAGGCG
GAAAGAACCAGCTGTGGAATGTGTGTCAGTTAGGGTGTGGAAAGTCCCCAGGCTCCCCAGCAGGCAGAAG
TATGCAAAGCATGCATCTCAATTAGTCAGCAACCAGGTGTGGAAAGTCCCCAGGCTCCCCAGCAGGCAGA
AGTATGCAAAGCATGCATCTCAATTAGTCAGCAACCATAGTCCCGCCCCTAACTCCGCCCATCCCGCCCC
TAACTCCGCCCAGTTCCGCCCATTCTCCGCCCCATGGCTGACTAATTTTTTTTATTTATGCAGAGGCCGA
GGCCGCCTCGGCCTCTGAGCTATTCCAGAAGTAGTGAGGAGGCTTTTTTGGAGGCCTAGGCTTTTGCAAA
GATCGATCAAGAGACAGGATGAGGATCGTTTCGCATGATTGAACAAGATGGATTGCACGCAGGTTCTCCG
GCCGCTTGGGTGGAGAGGCTATTCGGCTATGACTGGGCACAACAGACAATCGGCTGCTCTGATGCCGCCG
TGTTCCGGCTGTCAGCGCAGGGGCGCCCGGTTCTTTTTGTCAAGACCGACCTGTCCGGTGCCCTGAATGA
ACTGCAAGACGAGGCAGCGCGGCTATCGTGGCTGGCCACGACGGGCGTTCCTTGCGCAGCTGTGCTCGAC
GTTGTCACTGAAGCGGGAAGGGACTGGCTGCTATTGGGCGAAGTGCCGGGGCAGGATCTCCTGTCATCTC
ACCTTGCTCCTGCCGAGAAAGTATCCATCATGGCTGATGCAATGCGGCGGCTGCATACGCTTGATCCGGC
TACCTGCCCATTCGACCACCAAGCGAAACATCGCATCGAGCGAGCACGTACTCGGATGGAAGCCGGTCTT
GTCGATCAGGATGATCTGGACGAAGAGCATCAGGGGCTCGCGCCAGCCGAACTGTTCGCCAGGCTCAAGG
CGAGCATGCCCGACGGCGAGGATCTCGTCGTGACCCATGGCGATGCCTGCTTGCCGAATATCATGGTGGA
AAATGGCCGCTTTTCTGGATTCATCGACTGTGGCCGGCTGGGTGTGGCGGACCGCTATCAGGACATAGCG
TTGGCTACCCGTGATATTGCTGAAGAGCTTGGCGGCGAATGGGCTGACCGCTTCCTCGTGCTTTACGGTA
TCGCCGCTCCCGATTCGCAGCGCATCGCCTTCTATCGCCTTCTTGACGAGTTCTTCTGAGCGGGACTCTG
GGGTTCGAAATGACCGACCAAGCGACGCCCAACCTGCCATCACGAGATTTCGATTCCACCGCCGCCTTCT
ATGAAAGGTTGGGCTTCGGAATCGTTTTCCGGGACGCCGGCTGGATGATCCTCCAGCGCGGGGATCTCAT
GCTGGAGTTCTTCGCCCACCCTAGGGGGAGGCTAACTGAAACACGGAAGGAGACAATACCGGAAGGAACC
CGCGCTATGACGGCAATAAAAAGACAGAATAAAACGCACGGTGTTGGGTCGTTTGTTCATAAACGCGGGG
TTCGGTCCCAGGGCTGGCACTCTGTCGATACCCCACCGAGACCCCATTGGGGCCAATACGCCCGCGTTTC
TTCCTTTTCCCCACCCCACCCCCCAAGTTCGGGTGAAGGCCCAGGGCTCGCAGCCAACGTCGGGGCGGCA
GGCCCTGCCATAGCCTCAGGTTACTCATATATACTTTAGATTGATTTAAAACTTCATTTTTAATTTAAAA
GGATCTAGGTGAAGATCCTTTTTGATAATCTCATGACCAAAATCCCTTAACGTGAGTTTTCGTTCCACTG
AGCGTCAGACCCCGTAGAAAAGATCAAAGGATCTTCTTGAGATCCTTTTTTTCTGCGCGTAATCTGCTGC
TTGCAAACAAAAAAACCACCGCTACCAGCGGTGGTTTGTTTGCCGGATCAAGAGCTACCAACTCTTTTTC
CGAAGGTAACTGGCTTCAGCAGAGCGCAGATACCAAATACTGTCCTTCTAGTGTAGCCGTAGTTAGGCCA
CCACTTCAAGAACTCTGTAGCACCGCCTACATACCTCGCTCTGCTAATCCTGTTACCAGTGGCTGCTGCC
AGTGGCGATAAGTCGTGTCTTACCGGGTTGGACTCAAGACGATAGTTACCGGATAAGGCGCAGCGGTCGG
GCTGAACGGGGGGTTCGTGCACACAGCCCAGCTTGGAGCGAACGACCTACACCGAACTGAGATACCTACA
GCGTGAGCTATGAGAAAGCGCCACGCTTCCCGAAGGGAGAAAGGCGGACAGGTATCCGGTAAGCGGCAGG
GTCGGAACAGGAGAGCGCACGAGGGAGCTTCCAGGGGGAAACGCCTGGTATCTTTATAGTCCTGTCGGGT
TTCGCCACCTCTGACTTGAGCGTCGATTTTTGTGATGCTCGTCAGGGGGGCGGAGCCTATGGAAAAACGC
CAGCAACGCGGCCTTTTTACGGTTCCTGGCCTTTTGCTGGCCTTTTGCTCACATGTTCTTTCCTGCGTTA
TCCCCTGATTCTGTGGATAACCGTATTACCGCCATGCAT
Features (pLannotate 1.2.2; 17 found; start..end, strand, type, name):
     61..364     +  enhancer       CMV enhancer: human cytomegalovirus immediate early enhancer
    365..568     +  promoter       CMV promoter: human cytomegalovirus (CMV) immediate early promoter
    597..3272    +  CDS            ACTN1: ACTN1_HUMAN - Experimental evidence at protein level: Swiss-Prot protein existence level 1. F-actin cross-linking protein which is thought to anchor actin to a variety of intracellular structures. This is a bundling protein. From Homo sapiens (Human).
   3285..4001    +  CDS            mVenus: mVenus is a basic (constitutively fluorescent) yellow fluorescent protein published in 2006, derived from Aequorea victoria. It is reported to be a rapidly-maturing monomer with moderate acid sensitivity.
   4023..4319    +  CDS            SPTAN1 (fragment): SPTN1_HUMAN - Also known as NEAS, SPTA2. Experimental evidence at protein level: Swiss-Prot protein existence level 1. Fodrin, which seems to be involved in secretion, interacts with calmodulin in a calcium-dependent manner and is thus candidate for the calcium-dependent movement of the cytoskeleton at the membrane. From Homo sapiens (Human).
   4329..5045    +  CDS            mCerulean: mCerulean is a basic (constitutively fluorescent) cyan fluorescent protein published in 2005, derived from Aequorea victoria. It is reported to be a very rapidly-maturing monomer.
   5076..5101    +  misc_feature   MCS (fragment): multiple cloning site
   5113..5197    +  CDS            large T antigen (fragment): large T antigen from SV40 (simian virus 40)
   5220..5341    +  polyA_signal   SV40 poly(A) signal: SV40 polyadenylation signal
   5375..5803    -  rep_origin     f1 ori (sequence partly withheld): f1 bacteriophage origin of replication; arrow indicates direction of (+) strand synthesis
   5830..5934    +  promoter       AmpR promoter: bla
   5936..6293    +  promoter       SV40 promoter: SV40 enhancer and early promoter
   6328..7122    +  CDS            NeoR/KanR: aminoglycoside phosphotransferase from Tn5; aph(3')-II (or nptII); confers resistance to neomycin, kanamycin, and G418 (Geneticin®)
   7143..7295    +  CDS            ble (fragment): BLE_KLEPN - Experimental evidence at protein level: Swiss-Prot protein existence level 1. Binding protein with a strong affinity to the bleomycin family of antibiotics. Binds to CL990; an antimitotic-antibiotic compound. From Klebsiella pneumoniae.
   7354..7401    +  polyA_signal   HSV TK poly(A) signal: herpes simplex virus thymidine kinase polyadenylation signal (Cole and Stacy, 1985)
   7492..7508    -  polyA_signal   bGH poly(A) signal (fragment): bovine growth hormone polyadenylation signal
   7730..8318    +  rep_origin     ori: high-copy-number ColE1/pMB1/pBR322/pUC origin of replication
