[The description below was written by a language model from this plasmid's Addgene catalogue record and pLannotate feature annotations shown in this document.]
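Description:
PEG-Actinin-C-sstFRET is a mammalian expression plasmid built on the Clontech pEYFP-C1 backbone, from which the original YFP coding sequence was removed before the α-actinin gene was subcloned between NheI and KpnI sites. It replicates in E. coli from a high-copy ColE1/pUC-type origin and also carries an f1 origin. A single NeoR/KanR (aminoglycoside phosphotransferase) gene, preceded by both a bacterial bla promoter and the SV40 enhancer/early promoter and followed by the HSV TK polyadenylation signal, provides kanamycin selection in bacteria and G418 selection in mammalian cells. The total size is 8,432 bp.

The payload is driven by the CMV immediate-early enhancer and promoter and terminated by the SV40 poly(A) signal. The feature table identifies the first open reading frame as human ACTN1, the F-actin cross-linking and bundling protein, followed directly by the sstFRET cassette: mVenus, a fragment of human α-spectrin (SPTAN1) and mCerulean. In this sensor the spectrin repeat acts as a compliant linker between the two fluorescent proteins, so that mechanical tension across it would change their separation and therefore the efficiency of energy transfer from Cerulean to Venus.

The catalogue notes also describe inserting sstFRET internally at actinin position 300, between the first and second spectrin repeats, but the depositor comment, the construct name and the annotated feature order all place the sensor at the C-terminus in this plasmid. A terminally attached sensor is held at only one end, so it would not be expected to bear load along the protein, although the record does not explicitly call it a control. The stated purpose is expressing α-actinin tagged with sstFRET for measuring cytoskeletal stress in living cells.
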