Addgene plasmid #61101: PEG-Actinin-C-sstFRET
Purpose: Expression of α-actinin with C-term sstFRET inserted to measure cytoskeletal stress in vivo
Depositing lab: Fred Sachs. Depositing organization: University at Buffalo (SUNY Buffalo). Publication: Visualizing dynamic cytoplasmic forces with a compliance-matched FRET sensor. Meng F, Sachs F. J Cell Sci. 2011 Jan 15;124(Pt 2):261-9. doi: 10.1242/jcs.071928. Epub 2010 Dec 20. PubMed 21172803.
Backbone
  Vector backbone: pEYFP–C1
  Backbone manufacturer: Clontech
  Backbone size w/o insert (bp): 4700
  Total vector size (bp): 8432
  Modifications to backbone: To create chimeric gene constructs of α-actinin, we subcloned the actinin gene into pEYFP–C1 vector, where the YFP gene was removed beforehand. The restriction enzyme sites introduced into PCR products for subcloning were NheI-Actinin-KpnI.
  Vector type: Mammalian Expression
  Selectable markers: Neomycin (select with G418)
Growth in bacteria
  Bacterial resistance: Kanamycin, 50 μg/mL
  Growth temperature: 37°C
  Growth strain: DH5alpha
  Copy number: Unknown
Gene/Insert
  Gene/Insert name: α-actinin-sstFRET
  Promoter: CMV
  Tag / fusion protein: sstFRET (C terminal on insert)
  Cloning method: Restriction Enzyme; 5′ cloning site Nhei (not destroyed); 3′ cloning site KpnI (not destroyed)
  Sequencing primers: 5′ CMV Forward; 3′ SV40 poly A Reverse
Resource information
  A portion of this plasmid was derived from a plasmid made by: pEYFP–C1 Venus and pECFP–C1 Cerulean plasmids were generous gifts from David W. Piston. sstFRET were inserted into actinin at position 300, which was located in the linker domain between first and second spectrin repeat domains by restriction sites AgeI and NotI. The restriction enzyme sites were introduced into the host proteins using the site-directed mutagenesis kit from Stratagene (La Jolla, CA) with the host protein amino acid unchanged.
Terms and licenses: Academic/Nonprofit Terms; Industry Terms: Not Available to Industry
Depositor comments: sstFRET is present in this plasmid at the C-terminus of actinin
How to cite: PEG-Actinin-C-sstFRET was a gift from Fred Sachs (Addgene plasmid # 61101 ; http://n2t.net/addgene:61101 ; RRID:Addgene_61101)
