>Addgene plasmid #61101 | PEG-Actinin-C-sstFRET | addgene partial sequence | sequence record 100000 | CMV-F 5'-CGCAAATGGGCGGTAGGCGTG-3'
GCAGAGCTGGTTTAGTGAACCGTCAGATCCGCTAGCATGGACCATTATGATTCTCAGCAAACCAACGATT
ACATGCAGCCAGAAGAGGACTGGGACCGGGACCTGCTCCTGGACCCGGCCTGGGAGAAGCAGCAGAGAAA
GACATTCACGGCATGGTGTAACTCCCACCTCCGGAAGGCGGGGACACAGATCGAGAACATCGAAGAGGAC
TTCCGGGATGGCCTGAAGCTCATGCTGCTGCTGGAGGTCATCTCAGGTGAACGCTTGGCCAAGCCAGAGC
GAGGCAAGATGAGAGTGCACAAGATCTCCAACGTCAACAAGGCCCTGGATTTCATAGCCAGCAAAGGCGT
CAAACTGGTGTCCATCGGAGCCGAAGAAATCGTGGATGGGAATGTGAAGATGACCCTGGGCATGATCTGG
ACCATCATCCTGCGCTTTGCCATCCAGGACATCTCCGTGGAAGAGACTTCAGCCAAGGAAGGGCTGCTCC
TGTGGTGTCAGAGAAAGACAGCCCCTTACAAAAATGTCAACATCCAGAACTTCCACATAAGCTGGAAGGA
TGGCCTCGGCTTCTGTGCTTTGATCCACCGACACCGGCCCGAGCTGATTGACTACGGGAAGCTGCGGAAG
GATGATCCACTCACAAATCTGAATACGGCTTTTGACGTGGCAGAGAAGTACCTGGACATCCCCAAGATGC
TGGATGCCGAAGACATCGTTGGAACTGCCCGACCGGATGAGAAAGCCATCATGACTTACGTGTCTAGCTT
CTACCACGCCTTCTCTGGAGCCCAGAAGGCGGAGACAGCAGCCAATCGCATCTGCAAGGTGTTGGCCGTC
AACCAGGAGAACGAGCAGCTTATGGAAGACTACGAGAAGCTGGCCAGTGATCTGTTGGAGTGGAT
