>Addgene plasmid #61101 | PEG-Actinin-C-sstFRET | addgene partial sequence | sequence record 100003 | SV40pA-R 5'-GAAATTTGTGATGCTATTGC-3'
AACAACAACAATTGCATTCATTTTATGTTTCAGGTTCAGGGGGAGGTGTGGGAGGTTTTTTAAAGCAAGT
AAAACCTCTACAAATGTGGTATGGCTGATTATGATCAGTTATCTAGATCCGGTGGATCCCGGGCCCGCGG
TACCTTAGCGGCCGCTTGGATCCCGGGCCCTCTTCTTGTACAGCTCGTCCATGCCGAGAGTGATCCCGGC
GGCGGTCACGAACTCCAGCAGGACCATGTGATCGCGCTTCTCGTTGGGGTCTTTGCTCAGCTTGGACTGG
GTGCTCAGGTAGTGGTTGTCGGGCAGCAGCACGGGGCCGTCGCCGATGGGGGTGTTCTGCTGGTAGTGGT
CGGCGAGCTGCACGCTGCCGTCCTCGATGTTGTGGCGGATCTTGAAGTTGGCCTTGATGCCGTTCTTCTG
CTTGTCGGCGGTGATATAGACGTTGTCGCTGATGGCGTTGTACTCCAGCTTGTGCCCCAGGATGTTGCCG
TCCTCCTTGAAGTCGATGCCCTTCAGCTCGATGCGGTTCACCAGGGTGTCGCCCTCGAACTTCACCTCGG
CGCGGGTCTTGTAGTTGCCGTCGTCCTTGAAGAAGATGGTGCGCTCCTGGACGTAGCCTTCGGGCATGGC
GGACTTGAAGAAGTCGTGCTGCTTCATGTGGTCGGGGTAGCGGGCGAAGCACTGCACGCCCCAGGTCAGG
GTGGTCACGAGGGTGGGCCAGGGCACGGGCAGCTTGCCGGTGGTGCAGATGAACTTCAGGGTCAGCTTGC
CGTAGGTGGCATCGCCCTCGCCCTCGCCGGACACGCTGAACTTGTGGCCGTTTACGT
