>Addgene plasmid #61101 | PEG-Actinin-C-sstFRET | addgene partial sequence | sequence record 100004 | mCerulean-R 5'-gaagcactgcacgccccaggt-3'
GGGCAGCTTGCCGGTGGTGCAGATGAACTTCAGGGTCAGCTTGCCGTAGGTGGCATCGCCCTCGCCCTCG
CCGGACACGCTGAACTTGTGGCCGTTTACGTCGCCGTCCAGCTCGACCAGGATGGGCACCACCCCGGTGA
ACAGCTCCTCGCCCTTGCTCACCATGGAATTCACGCCTCCCTTTGCCTTGCGCTGATCTGCACGTTTCCC
CAGGCTGCTCCAGGCCTGGTTTAACTCTGTGCACTTTTCCTGCAGGTCTTCTGCTGACTCGGGATGGGAC
TGGATCAGGCGCTCTGCTGTTTCACCAAGGGAGTTTACCTTGTCACCGAGAGCCGCAAGGTCCCTCTCGA
AGCCCTCATGCTTGCGTTGCAGGGCCTGGACACTGGCGAGATCATGTCCATAATTGTCTGTGTTTAGAGC
TTGATTCTTCTCTTCAATCCATTCTTTGGTTTCATCAGCATCTCTGTGGAAGCCTCCAGATCTGAGTCCG
GACTTGTACAGCTCGTCCATGCCGAGAGTGATCCCGGCGGCGGTCACGAACTCCAGCAGGACCATGTGAT
CGCGCTTCTCGTTGGGGTCTTTGCTCAGTTTGGACTGGTAGCTCAGGTAGTGGTTGTCGGGCAGCAGCAC
GGGGCCGTCGCCGATGGGGGTGTTCTGCTGGTAGTGGTCGGCGAGCTGCACGCCGCCGTCCTCGATGTTG
TGGCGGATCTTGAAGTTGGCCTTGATGCCGTTCTTCTGCTTGTCGGCGGTGATATAGACGTTGTGGCTG
