>Addgene plasmid #61101 | PEG-Actinin-C-sstFRET | addgene partial sequence | sequence record 100005 | mVenus-R 5'-cgaagcactgcaggccgtagc-3'
GGGCAGCTTGCCGGTGGTGCAGATCAGCTTCAGGGTCAGCTTGCCGTAGGTGGCATCGCCCTCGCCCTCG
CCGGACACGCTGAACTTGTGGCCGTTTACGTCGCCGTCCAGCTCGACCAGGATGGGCACCACCCCGGTGA
ACAGCTCCTCGCCCTTGCTCACCATGGTGGCACCGGTGAGGTCACTCTCGCCGTACAGCGCCGTGGAGAA
GGACATGTAGTCCAGAGCACCTGGCACGGAGTCGGGGCCGGTGTAGGGGGCCATCCGCGCGATGCAGTAC
TCAGCCTGGTCGGGTGGCAGCTCGCGGCGCAGCTCGTCCATGGTAATGTAGTTCTTGTCCCCAGCCAGGA
TCTTGAAGGAAGCCATGACTTGGTCTGCTGTATCTGTGTCGGCTGTCTCGCGGGACATGAAGTCAATGAA
GGCCTGGAATGTCACTACCCCCAGGCGGTTGGGGTCCACAATGCTCATGATGCGGGCAAATTCTGCTTCT
CCCTGGGGGTCGTTGCCAATATCATAACCCAAGCTGATGAGGCAGGCTTTGAACTCCTCGGGACCCAGTG
TGCCGGAGTGATCCCGGTCAAAGTGGTTGAAGGAGGCCCGGAACTCATTCATCTGCTCCTGGCTGATGCC
CTTGGCATCCCGGGTCAGGATCTGGTTCTCTACCTCATTGATGGTCCTGGCGATGGTGGTGAGCAGCTGC
TCCCAGCCCACACGGATGTGCTCCATGGTGTAGTTGGTGTGCTTGTTGTCGAAGATGAGCGCCTCCTGGA
TGAGCTGGTGGTCGCCCTCCAGCTGATCAATCTTTGGCTTGTAGTTGACGATGCTCTTCTC
